Addgene plasmid #229427: HA-MOB1A
Purpose: Lentiviral or overpexression of cDNA
Depositing lab: Christopher Vakoc. Depositing organization: Cold Spring Harbor Laboratory. Publication: MARK2/MARK3 kinases are catalytic co-dependencies of YAP/TAZ in human cancer. Klingbeil O, Skopelitis D, Tonelli C, Yoshimoto T, Alpsoy A, Panepinto MC, Minicozzi F, Merrill JR, Cafiero AM, Aggarwal D, Russo S, Ha T, Demerdash OE, Wee TL, Spector DL, Lyons SK, Tuveson DA, Cifani P, Vakoc CR. Cancer Discov. 2024 Jul 26. doi: 10.1158/2159-8290.CD-23-1529. PubMed 39058094.
Backbone
  Vector backbone: LentiVi
  Vector type: Mammalian Expression, Lentiviral
  Selectable markers: Blasticidin
Growth in bacteria
  Bacterial resistance: Ampicillin, 100 μg/mL
  Growth temperature: 37°C
  Growth strain: NEB Stable
  Copy number: High Copy
Gene/Insert
  Gene/Insert name: MOB1A
  Species: H. sapiens (human)
  Insert size (bp): 717
  Entrez Gene: MOB1A (a.k.a. C2orf6, MATS1, MOB1, MOBK1B, MOBKL1B, Mob4B)
  Promoter: EFS
  Tag / fusion protein: HA (N terminal on insert)
  Cloning method: Gibson Cloning
Terms and licenses: Academic/Nonprofit Terms; Industry Terms: Not Available to Industry
How to cite: HA-MOB1A was a gift from Christopher Vakoc (Addgene plasmid # 229427 ; http://n2t.net/addgene:229427 ; RRID:Addgene_229427)
