[The description below was written by a language model from this plasmid's Addgene catalogue record and pLannotate feature annotations shown in this document.]
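Description:
HA-MOB1A is a third-generation-style, self-inactivating HIV-1 lentiviral expression plasmid built on the LentiVi backbone for stable or transient overexpression of human MOB1A in mammalian cells. In bacteria it is maintained through a high-copy ColE1/pUC-type origin and selected with ampicillin via the β-lactamase gene. An f1 origin, an SV40 origin and leftover lac and T7/T3 promoter elements from the parental cloning vector are also present. The viral genome is transcribed from a chimeric RSV promoter fused to a truncated 5' LTR. It carries the Ψ packaging signal with a partial gag sequence, the Rev response element for Rev-dependent nuclear export, and the cPPT/CTS. The ΔU3 3' LTR, followed by an SV40 polyadenylation signal, inactivates LTR promoter activity after integration.

The payload is a single bicistronic cassette driven by the EFS promoter, the short core form of the human EF-1α promoter. It expresses MOB1A carrying an N-terminal HA epitope tag. The recorded insert is 717 bp, while the annotated MOB1A match spans 645 bp, and the HA tag itself is not separately annotated in the feature table. Downstream, an EMCV IRES allows translation of the blasticidin S deaminase gene (bsr) from the same transcript, so blasticidin selection enriches for cells that also express the tagged protein. A WPRE enhances transcript stability and expression.

MOB1A is a regulatory partner and activator of the LATS1/2 kinases in the Hippo pathway, which phosphorylate and restrain YAP. The construct was deposited in connection with work on MARK2/MARK3 kinase dependencies in YAP/TAZ-driven human cancer. The HA tag allows detection or immunoprecipitation of the exogenous protein.
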