Features (pLannotate 1.2.2; 27 found; start..end, strand, type, name):
      5..231     +  promoter       RSV promoter: Rous sarcoma virus enhancer/promoter
    232..412     +  LTR            5' LTR (truncated): truncated 5' long terminal repeat (LTR) from HIV-1
    459..584     +  misc_feature   HIV-1 Ψ: packaging signal of human immunodeficiency virus type 1
    568..931     +  CDS            HIV-1 gag (fragment): gag protein from human immunodeficiency virus 1; gag
   1077..1310    +  misc_feature   RRE: The Rev response element (RRE) of HIV-1 allows for Rev-dependent mRNA export from the nucleus to the cytoplasm.
   1687..1713    +  CDS            Rev (fragment): human immunodeficiency virus 1 (HIV-1) Rev protein; rev; enhances nuclear export of unspliced and incompletely spliced viral mRNAs
   1723..1840    +  misc_feature   cPPT/CTS: central polypurine tract and central termination sequence of HIV-1
   1909..2120    +  promoter       EF-1α core promoter: core promoter for human elongation factor EF-1α
   2215..2859    +  CDS            MOB1A: MOB1A_HUMAN - Also known as C2orf6, MOB4B, MOBK1B, MOBKL1B. Experimental evidence at protein level: Swiss-Prot protein existence level 1. Activator of LATS1/2 in the Hippo signaling pathway which plays a pivotal role in organ size control and tumor suppression by restricting proliferation and promoting apoptosis. The core of this pathway is composed of a kinase cascade wherein STK3/MST2 and STK4/MST1, in complex with its regulatory protein SAV1, phosphorylates and activates LATS1/2 in complex with its regulatory protein MOB1, which in turn phosphorylates and inactivates YAP1 oncoprotein and WW
   2983..3445    +  misc_feature   IRES: internal ribosome entry site (IRES) of the encephalomyocarditis virus (EMCV)
   3459..3878    +  CDS            bsr: BSR_BACCE - Experimental evidence at protein level: Swiss-Prot protein existence level 1. Catalyzes the deamination of the cytosine moiety of the antibiotics blasticidin S, cytomycin and acetylblasticidin S. From Bacillus cereus.
   3897..4485    +  misc_feature   WPRE: woodchuck hepatitis virus posttranscriptional regulatory element
   4536..4555    +  misc_feature   cPPT/CTS (fragment): central polypurine tract and central termination sequence of HIV-1
   4557..4790    +  LTR            3' LTR (ΔU3): self-inactivating 3' long terminal repeat (LTR) from HIV-1
   4868..4989    +  polyA_signal   SV40 poly(A) signal: SV40 polyadenylation signal
   5029..5164    +  rep_origin     SV40 ori: SV40 origin of replication
   5185..5203    -  promoter       T7 promoter: promoter for bacteriophage T7 RNA polymerase
   5211..5366    +  CDS            lacZα (fragment): LacZα fragment of β-galactosidase; lacZ fragment
   5371..5799    +  rep_origin     f1 ori (sequence partly withheld): f1 bacteriophage origin of replication; arrow indicates direction of (+) strand synthesis
   5852..5956    +  promoter       AmpR promoter: bla
   5957..6817    +  CDS            AmpR: β-lactamase; bla; confers resistance to ampicillin, carbenicillin, and related antibiotics
   6988..7576    +  rep_origin     ori: high-copy-number ColE1/pMB1/pBR322/pUC origin of replication
   7759..7851    +  CDS            lacI (fragment): lac repressor; lacI; The lac repressor binds to the lac operator to inhibit transcription in E. coli. This inhibition can be relieved by adding lactose or isopropyl-β-D-thiogalactopyranoside (IPTG).
   7864..7885    +  protein_bind   CAP binding site: CAP binding activates transcription in the presence of cAMP. E. coli catabolite activator protein
   7900..7930    +  promoter       lac promoter: promoter for the E. coli lac operon
   7938..7954    +  protein_bind   lac operator: The lac repressor binds to the lac operator to inhibit transcription in E. coli. This inhibition can be relieved by adding lactose or isopropyl-β-D-thiogalactopyranoside (IPTG). lac repressor encoded by lacI
   7999..8017    +  promoter       T3 promoter: promoter for bacteriophage T3 RNA polymerase
>Addgene plasmid #229427 | HA-MOB1A | addgene full sequence | sequence record 456146 | Addgene NGS Result
TTAATGTAGTCTTATGCAATACTCTTGTAGTCTTGCAACATGGTAACGATGAGTTAGCAACATGCCTTAC
AAGGAGAGAAAAAGCACCGTGCATGCCGATTGGTGGAAGTAAGGTGGTACGATCGTGCCTTATTAGGAAG
GCAACAGACGGGTCTGACATGGATTGGACGAACCACTGAATTGCCGCATTGCAGAGATATTGTATTTAAG
TGCCTAGCTCGATACATAAACGGGTCTCTCTGGTTAGACCAGATCTGAGCCTGGGAGCTCTCTGGCTAAC
TAGGGAACCCACTGCTTAAGCCTCAATAAAGCTTGCCTTGAGTGCTTCAAGTAGTGTGTGCCCGTCTGTT
GTGTGACTCTGGTAACTAGAGATCCCTCAGACCCTTTTAGTCAGTGTGGAAAATCTCTAGCAGTGGCGCC
CGAACAGGGACTTGAAAGCGAAAGGGAAACCAGAGGAGCTCTCTCGACGCAGGACTCGGCTTGCTGAAGC
GCGCACGGCAAGAGGCGAGGGGCGGCGACTGGTGAGTACGCCAAAAATTTTGACTAGCGGAGGCTAGAAG
GAGAGAGATGGGTGCGAGAGCGTCAGTATTAAGCGGGGGAGAATTAGATCGCGATGGGAAAAAATTCGGT
TAAGGCCAGGGGGAAAGAAAAAATATAAATTAAAACATATAGTATGGGCAAGCAGGGAGCTAGAACGATT
CGCAGTTAATCCTGGCCTGTTAGAAACATCAGAAGGCTGTAGACAAATACTGGGACAGCTACAACCATCC
CTTCAGACAGGATCAGAAGAACTTAGATCATTATATAATACAGTAGCAACCCTCTATTGTGTGCATCAAA
GGATAGAGATAAAAGACACCAAGGAAGCTTTAGACAAGATAGAGGAAGAGCAAAACAAAAGTAAGACCAC
CGCACAGCAAGCGGCCGCTGATCTTCAGACCTGGAGGAGGAGATATGAGGGACAATTGGAGAAGTGAATT
ATATAAATATAAAGTAGTAAAAATTGAACCATTAGGAGTAGCACCCACCAAGGCAAAGAGAAGAGTGGTG
CAGAGAGAAAAAAGAGCAGTGGGAATAGGAGCTTTGTTCCTTGGGTTCTTGGGAGCAGCAGGAAGCACTA
TGGGCGCAGCGTCAATGACGCTGACGGTACAGGCCAGACAATTATTGTCTGGTATAGTGCAGCAGCAGAA
CAATTTGCTGAGGGCTATTGAGGCGCAACAGCATCTGTTGCAACTCACAGTCTGGGGCATCAAGCAGCTC
CAGGCAAGAATCCTGGCTGTGGAAAGATACCTAAAGGATCAACAGCTCCTGGGGATTTGGGGTTGCTCTG
GAAAACTCATTTGCACCACTGCTGTGCCTTGGAATGCTAGTTGGAGTAATAAATCTCTGGAACAGATTTG
GAATCACACGACCTGGATGGAGTGGGACAGAGAAATTAACAATTACACAAGCTTAATACACTCCTTAATT
GAAGAATCGCAAAACCAGCAAGAAAAGAATGAACAAGAATTATTGGAATTAGATAAATGGGCAAGTTTGT
GGAATTGGTTTAACATAACAAATTGGCTGTGGTATATAAAATTATTCATAATGATAGTAGGAGGCTTGGT
AGGTTTAAGAATAGTTTTTGCTGTACTTTCTATAGTGAATAGAGTTAGGCAGGGATATTCACCATTATCG
TTTCAGACCCACCTCCCAACCCCGAGGGGACCCAGACCACAATTTTAAAAGAAAAGGGGGGATTGGGGGG
TACAGTGCAGGGGAAAGAATAGTAGACATAATAGCAACAGACATACAAACTAAAGAATTACAAAAACAAA
TTACAAAAATTCAAAATTTTCGGGTTTATTACAGGGACAGCAGAGATCCACTTTGGCGCCGGCTCGAGTG
GCTCCGGTGCCCGTCAGTGGGCAGAGCGCACATCGCCCACAGTCCCCGAGAAGTTGGGGGGAGGGGTCGG
CAATTGAACCGGTGCCTAGAGAAGGTGGCGCGGGGTAAACTGGGAAAGTGATGTCGTGTACTGGCTCCGC
CTTTTTCCCGAGGGTGGGGGAGAACCGTATATAAGTGCAGTAGTCGCCGTGAACGTTCTTTTTCGCAACG
GGTTTGCCGCCAGAACACAGGTGTCGTGACGCGGGATCCGCCACCATGTACCCCTACGACGTGCCCGACT
ACGCCGGCTATCCGTATGATGTCCCGGACTATGCAGGAAGCGGAAGCTTCCTCTTCAGCAGCCGCTCTTC
TAAAACATTCAAACCAAAGAAGAATATCCCTGAAGGATCTCATCAGTATGAACTCTTAAAACATGCAGAA
GCAACTCTAGGAAGTGGGAATCTGAGACAAGCTGTTATGTTGCCTGAGGGAGAGGATCTCAATGAATGGA
TTGCTGTGAACACTGTGGATTTCTTTAACCAGATCAACATGTTATATGGAACTATTACAGAATTCTGCAC
TGAAGCAAGCTGTCCAGTCATGTCTGCAGGTCCGAGATATGAATATCACTGGGCAGATGGTACTAATATT
AAAAAGCCAATCAAATGTTCTGCACCAAAATACATTGACTATTTGATGACTTGGGTTCAAGATCAGCTTG
ATGATGAAACTCTTTTTCCTTCTAAGATTGGTGTCCCATTTCCCAAAAACTTTATGTCTGTGGCAAAGAC
TATTCTAAAGCGTCTGTTCAGGGTTTATGCCCATATTTATCACCAGCACTTTGATTCTGTGATGCAGCTG
CAAGAGGAGGCCCACCTCAACACCTCCTTTAAGCACTTTATTTTCTTTGTTCAGGAGTTTAATCTGATTG
ATAGGCGTGAGCTGGCACCTCTTCAAGAATTAATAGAGAAACTTGGATCAAAAGACAGATGAGCAATTCC
GCCCCTCTCCCTCCCCCCCCCCTAACGTTACTGGCCGAAGCCGCTTGGAATAAGGCCGGTGTGCGTTTGT
CTATATGTTATTTTCCACCATATTGCCGTCTTTTGGCAATGTGAGGGCCCGGAAACCTGGCCCTGTCTTC
TTGACGAGCATTCCTAGGGGTCTTTCCCCTCTCGCCAAAGGAATGCAAGGTCTGTTGAATGTCGTGAAGG
AAGCAGTTCCTCTGGAAGCTTCTTGAAGACAAACAACGTCTGTAGCGACCCTTTGCAGGCAGCGGAACCC
CCCACCTGGCGACAGGTGCCTCTGCGGCCAAAAGCCACGTGTATAAGATACACCTGCAAAGGCGGCACAA
CCCCAGTGCCACGTTGTGAGTTGGATAGTTGTGGAAAGAGTCAAATGGCTCTCCTCAAGCGTATTCAACA
AGGGGCTGAAGGATGCCCAGAAGGTACCCCATTGTATGGGATCTGATCTGGGGCCTCGGTGCACATGCTT
TACATGTGTTTAGTCGAGGTTAAAAAAACGTCTAGGCCCCCCGAACCACGGGGACGTGGTTTTCCTTTGA
AAAACACGATGATAATATGGCCACAACCATGAAGACCTTCAACATCTCTCAGCAGGACCTTGAGCTGGTG
GAAGTTGCCACTGAGAAAATCACCATGCTCTATGAGGACAACAAGCACCATGTTGGTGCTGCCATCAGGA
CCAAGACAGGAGAAATCATCTCTGCTGTCCACATTGAAGCCTACATTGGCAGGGTCACTGTGTGTGCAGA
GGCCATTGCCATTGGGTCTGCAGTCTCCAATGGGCAGAAGGACTTTGACACCATTGTGGCTGTGAGGCAC
CCCTACAGTGATGAGGTGGACAGGTCCATCAGAGTGGTGTCCCCCTGTGGCATGTGCAGGGAGCTCATCT
CAGACTATGCCCCTGATTGCTTTGTTCTGATTGAGATGAATGGCAAGCTGGTCAAGACAACCATTGAGGA
GCTGATTCCACTGAAATACACCAGAAACTAAACGCGTTAAGTCGACAATCAACCTCTGGATTACAAAATT
TGTGAAAGATTGACTGGTATTCTTAACTATGTTGCTCCTTTTACGCTATGTGGATACGCTGCTTTAATGC
CTTTGTATCATGCTATTGCTTCCCGTATGGCTTTCATTTTCTCCTCCTTGTATAAATCCTGGTTGCTGTC
TCTTTATGAGGAGTTGTGGCCCGTTGTCAGGCAACGTGGCGTGGTGTGCACTGTGTTTGCTGACGCAACC
CCCACTGGTTGGGGCATTGCCACCACCTGTCAGCTCCTTTCCGGGACTTTCGCTTTCCCCCTCCCTATTG
CCACGGCGGAACTCATCGCCGCCTGCCTTGCCCGCTGCTGGACAGGGGCTCGGCTGTTGGGCACTGACAA
TTCCGTGGTGTTGTCGGGGAAATCATCGTCCTTTCCTTGGCTGCTCGCCTGTGTTGCCACCTGGATTCTG
CGCGGGACGTCCTTCTGCTACGTCCCTTCGGCCCTCAATCCAGCGGACCTTCCTTCCCGCGGCCTGCTGC
CGGCTCTGCGGCCTCTTCCGCGTCTTCGCCTTCGCCCTCAGACGAGTCGGATCTCCCTTTGGGCCGCCTC
CCCGCGTCGACTTTAAGACCAATGACTTACAAGGCAGCTGTAGATCTTAGCCACTTTTTAAAAGAAAAGG
GGGGACTGGAAGGGCTAATTCACTCCCAACGAAGACAAGATCTGCTTTTTGCTTGTACTGGGTCTCTCTG
GTTAGACCAGATCTGAGCCTGGGAGCTCTCTGGCTAACTAGGGAACCCACTGCTTAAGCCTCAATAAAGC
TTGCCTTGAGTGCTTCAAGTAGTGTGTGCCCGTCTGTTGTGTGACTCTGGTAACTAGAGATCCCTCAGAC
CCTTTTAGTCAGTGTGGAAAATCTCTAGCAGTACGTATAGTAGTTCATGTCATCTTATTATTCAGTATTT
ATAACTTGCAAAGAAATGAATATCAGAGAGTGAGAGGAACTTGTTTATTGCAGCTTATAATGGTTACAAA
TAAAGCAATAGCATCACAAATTTCACAAATAAAGCATTTTTTTCACTGCATTCTAGTTGTGGTTTGTCCA
AACTCATCAATGTATCTTATCATGTCTGGCTCTAGCTATCCCGCCCCTAACTCCGCCCATCCCGCCCCTA
ACTCCGCCCAGTTCCGCCCATTCTCCGCCCCATGGCTGACTAATTTTTTTTATTTATGCAGAGGCCGAGG
CCGCCTCGGCCTCTGAGCTATTCCAGAAGTAGTGAGGAGGCTTTTTTGGAGGCCTAGGGACGTACCCAAT
TCGCCCTATAGTGAGTCGTATTACGCGCGCTCACTGGCCGTCGTTTTACAACGTCGTGACTGGGAAAACC
CTGGCGTTACCCAACTTAATCGCCTTGCAGCACATCCCCCTTTCGCCAGCTGGCGTAATAGCGAAGAGGC
CCGCACCGATCGCCCTTCCCAACAGTTGCGCAGCCTGAATGGCGAATGGG
[124 nt withheld, positions 5371-5494]
C
[91 nt withheld, positions 5496-5586]
A
[49 nt withheld, positions 5588-5636]
CCTTTGACGTTGGAGTCCACGTTCTTT
[37 nt withheld, positions 5664-5700]
ACCCTATCTCGGTCTATTCTTTTGATTTATAAGGGATTTTGCCGATTTCGGCCTATTGGTTAAAAAATGA
GCTGATTTAACAAAAATTTAACGCGAATTTTAACAAAATATTAACGCTTACAATTTAGGTGGCACTTTTC
GGGGAAATGTGCGCGGAACCCCTATTTGTTTATTTTTCTAAATACATTCAAATATGTATCCGCTCATGAG
ACAATAACCCTGATAAATGCTTCAATAATATTGAAAAAGGAAGAGTATGAGTATTCAACATTTCCGTGTC
GCCCTTATTCCCTTTTTTGCGGCATTTTGCCTTCCTGTTTTTGCTCACCCAGAAACGCTGGTGAAAGTAA
AAGATGCTGAAGATCAGTTGGGTGCACGAGTGGGTTACATCGAACTGGATCTCAACAGCGGTAAGATCCT
TGAGAGTTTTCGCCCCGAAGAACGTTTTCCAATGATGAGCACTTTTAAAGTTCTGCTATGTGGCGCGGTA
TTATCCCGTATTGACGCCGGGCAAGAGCAACTCGGTCGCCGCATACACTATTCTCAGAATGACTTGGTTG
AGTACTCACCAGTCACAGAAAAGCATCTTACGGATGGCATGACAGTAAGAGAATTATGCAGTGCTGCCAT
AACCATGAGTGATAACACTGCGGCCAACTTACTTCTGACAACGATCGGAGGACCGAAGGAGCTAACCGCT
TTTTTGCACAACATGGGGGATCATGTAACTCGCCTTGATCGTTGGGAACCGGAGCTGAATGAAGCCATAC
CAAACGACGAGCGTGACACCACGATGCCTGTAGCAATGGCAACAACGTTGCGCAAACTATTAACTGGCGA
ACTACTTACTCTAGCTTCCCGGCAACAATTAATAGACTGGATGGAGGCGGATAAAGTTGCAGGACCACTT
CTGCGCTCGGCCCTTCCGGCTGGCTGGTTTATTGCTGATAAATCTGGAGCCGGTGAGCGTGGGTCTCGCG
GTATCATTGCAGCACTGGGGCCAGATGGTAAGCCCTCCCGTATCGTAGTTATCTACACGACGGGGAGTCA
GGCAACTATGGATGAACGAAATAGACAGATCGCTGAGATAGGTGCCTCACTGATTAAGCATTGGTAACTG
TCAGACCAAGTTTACTCATATATACTTTAGATTGATTTAAAACTTCATTTTTAATTTAAAAGGATCTAGG
TGAAGATCCTTTTTGATAATCTCATGACCAAAATCCCTTAACGTGAGTTTTCGTTCCACTGAGCGTCAGA
CCCCGTAGAAAAGATCAAAGGATCTTCTTGAGATCCTTTTTTTCTGCGCGTAATCTGCTGCTTGCAAACA
AAAAAACCACCGCTACCAGCGGTGGTTTGTTTGCCGGATCAAGAGCTACCAACTCTTTTTCCGAAGGTAA
CTGGCTTCAGCAGAGCGCAGATACCAAATACTGTTCTTCTAGTGTAGCCGTAGTTAGGCCACCACTTCAA
GAACTCTGTAGCACCGCCTACATACCTCGCTCTGCTAATCCTGTTACCAGTGGCTGCTGCCAGTGGCGAT
AAGTCGTGTCTTACCGGGTTGGACTCAAGACGATAGTTACCGGATAAGGCGCAGCGGTCGGGCTGAACGG
GGGGTTCGTGCACACAGCCCAGCTTGGAGCGAACGACCTACACCGAACTGAGATACCTACAGCGTGAGCT
ATGAGAAAGCGCCACGCTTCCCGAAGGGAGAAAGGCGGACAGGTATCCGGTAAGCGGCAGGGTCGGAACA
GGAGAGCGCACGAGGGAGCTTCCAGGGGGAAACGCCTGGTATCTTTATAGTCCTGTCGGGTTTCGCCACC
TCTGACTTGAGCGTCGATTTTTGTGATGCTCGTCAGGGGGGCGGAGCCTATGGAAAAACGCCAGCAACGC
GGCCTTTTTACGGTTCCTGGCCTTTTGCTGGCCTTTTGCTCACATGTTCTTTCCTGCGTTATCCCCTGAT
TCTGTGGATAACCGTATTACCGCCTTTGAGTGAGCTGATACCGCTCGCCGCAGCCGAACGACCGAGCGCA
GCGAGTCAGTGAGCGAGGAAGCGGAAGAGCGCCCAATACGCAAACCGCCTCTCCCCGCGCGTTGGCCGAT
TCATTAATGCAGCTGGCACGACAGGTTTCCCGACTGGAAAGCGGGCAGTGAGCGCAACGCAATTAATGTG
AGTTAGCTCACTCATTAGGCACCCCAGGCTTTACACTTTATGCTTCCGGCTCGTATGTTGTGTGGAATTG
TGAGCGGATAACAATTTCACACAGGAAACAGCTATGACCATGATTACGCCAAGCGCGCAATTAACCCTCA
CTAAAGGGAACAAAAGCTGGAGCTGCAAGC
